Addgene plasmid #133484: pAV0750
Purpose: Expression in fission yeast from promoter purg1 , integrated at ura4 locus
Depositing lab: Sophie Martin. Depositing organization: Universite de Lausanne (UNIL). Publication: A toolbox of stable integration vectors in the fission yeast Schizosaccharomyces pombe. Vjestica A, Marek M, Nkosi PJ, Merlini L, Liu G, Berard M, Billault-Chaumartin I, Martin SG. J Cell Sci. 2020 Jan 8;133(1). pii: jcs.240754. doi: 10.1242/jcs.240754. PubMed 31801797.
Backbone
  Vector backbone: pUra4(AfeI)(pAV0133)
  Vector type: Yeast Expression
Growth in bacteria
  Bacterial resistance: Ampicillin, 100 μg/mL
  Growth temperature: 37°C
  Growth strain: DH5alpha
  Copy number: High Copy
Gene/Insert
  Gene/Insert name: pUra4(AfeI)-p(urg1)-sfGFP-terminator(ScCYC1)
  Species: S. pombe (fission yeast)
  Cloning method: Unknown
Terms and licenses: Academic/Nonprofit Terms; Industry Terms: Not Available to Industry
Depositor comments: Please see the Resource Information section for an annotated Genbank file.
How to cite: pAV0750 was a gift from Sophie Martin (Addgene plasmid # 133484 ; http://n2t.net/addgene:133484 ; RRID:Addgene_133484)
