[The description below was written by a language model from this plasmid's Addgene catalogue record and pLannotate feature annotations shown in this document.]
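Description:
pAV0750 is a fission yeast expression plasmid from a toolbox of stable integration vectors for Schizosaccharomyces pombe, built on the pUra4(AfeI) backbone (pAV0133). It is not designed to replicate autonomously in yeast: the feature table shows no yeast origin, and the recorded purpose is integration at the ura4 locus. The plasmid carries the S. pombe ura4 coding sequence (orotidine 5'-phosphate decarboxylase, needed for uracil biosynthesis) together with flanking genomic sequence that includes the neighbouring tam14 gene, which presumably supplies homology for targeting and a uracil prototrophy marker. The "AfeI" in the backbone name suggests linearisation with that enzyme before transformation, although the record does not spell this out. In E. coli the plasmid is maintained at high copy through a ColE1/pUC-type origin and selected with ampicillin via AmpR. An f1 origin, lacZα and lacI fragments, the lac promoter/operator, and short bom and rop fragments are remnants of the cloning vector backbone.

The payload is a simple reporter cassette: the S. pombe urg1 promoter drives superfolder GFP, a rapidly maturing green fluorescent protein, and transcription is terminated by the S. cerevisiae CYC1 terminator. The urg1 promoter is annotated as giving rapid uracil-induced expression, so the cassette provides inducible sfGFP production from a single, stably integrated copy. T7 and T3 promoters flank the cassette, again inherited from the parent cloning vector. As recorded, the construct serves for urg1-driven expression in fission yeast. The sfGFP is likely useful as a readout of promoter activity or as a template for substituting or fusing other coding sequences, though the record does not state these uses explicitly.
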