Features (pLannotate 1.2.2; 19 found; start..end, strand, type, name):
    137..186     +  misc_feature   bom (fragment): basis of mobility region from pBR322
    284..553     -  CDS            tam14: TAM14_SCHPO - Experimental evidence at transcript level: Swiss-Prot protein existence level 2. May interact with target proteins during translocation into the lumen of the endoplasmic reticulum. May protect unfolded target proteins against degradation and facilitate correct glycosylation (By similarity). From Schizosaccharomyces pombe (strain 972 / ATCC 24843) (Fission yeast).
   1640..2434    +  CDS            S. pombe ura4: orotidine 5'-phosphate decarboxylase, required for uracil biosynthesis; Schizosaccharomyces pombe ura4
   2877..2925    +  misc_feature   bom (fragment): basis of mobility region from pBR322
   2953..3381    -  rep_origin     f1 ori (sequence partly withheld): f1 bacteriophage origin of replication; arrow indicates direction of (+) strand synthesis
   3385..3540    -  CDS            lacZα (fragment): LacZα fragment of β-galactosidase; lacZ fragment
   3548..3566    +  promoter       T7 promoter: promoter for bacteriophage T7 RNA polymerase
   3595..4269    +  promoter       urg1 promoter: urg1 promoter from Schizosaccharomyces pombe, conferring rapid uracil-induced expression
   4306..5016    +  CDS            Superfolder GFP: Superfolder GFP is a basic (constitutively fluorescent) green fluorescent protein published in 2005, derived from Aequorea victoria. It is reported to be a very rapidly-maturing weak dimer.
   5043..5292    +  terminator     CYC1 terminator: S. cerevisiae CYC1; transcription terminator for CYC1
   5317..5335    -  promoter       T3 promoter: promoter for bacteriophage T3 RNA polymerase
   5380..5396    -  protein_bind   lac operator: The lac repressor binds to the lac operator to inhibit transcription in E. coli. This inhibition can be relieved by adding lactose or isopropyl-β-D-thiogalactopyranoside (IPTG). lac repressor encoded by lacI
   5404..5434    -  promoter       lac promoter: promoter for the E. coli lac operon
   5449..5470    -  protein_bind   CAP binding site: CAP binding activates transcription in the presence of cAMP. E. coli catabolite activator protein
   5483..5575    -  CDS            lacI (fragment): lac repressor; lacI; The lac repressor binds to the lac operator to inhibit transcription in E. coli. This inhibition can be relieved by adding lactose or isopropyl-β-D-thiogalactopyranoside (IPTG).
   5758..6346    -  rep_origin     ori: high-copy-number ColE1/pMB1/pBR322/pUC origin of replication
   6517..7377    -  CDS            AmpR: β-lactamase; bla; confers resistance to ampicillin, carbenicillin, and related antibiotics
   7378..7482    -  promoter       AmpR promoter: bla
   7577..35      +  CDS            rop (fragment) (across the origin): Rop protein, which maintains plasmids at low copy number; rop
>Addgene plasmid #133484 | pAV0750 | addgene full sequence | sequence record 263728 | Addgene NGS Result
TCGCGCGTTTCGGTGATGACGGTGAAAACCTCTGACACATGCAGCTCCCGGAGACGGTCACAGCTTGTCT
GTAAGCGGATGCCGGGAGCAGACAAGCCCGTCAGGGCGCGTCAGCGGGTGTTGGCGGGTGTCGGGGCTGG
CTTAACTATGCGGCATCAGAGCAGATTGTACTGAGAGTGCACCATAACCGGGTATTAGTCAAAACTAGTA
TACTTTTTCTCGGAGTATAATACACAATATCGGTGCAAATAGGTTTTAAAATTGCTCCAATCACATGTTC
TTAAGAAAAAAACGTCAAAAGAAATCTAAGTATTCCCAAAATAATTCCTCCTGACATGAGAAGAATAAAA
AACACTAAGATGCATTGTCAGTATGAAACACAAGCCAAAGTTGCTAACAATAGGATCAATTCTTACTTAC
TGGCAATGTTACGAGGAATCTTGGTAGGAGGATGTTTGGCAACATAACGTTCTTTTGAATTTGTTTTTAC
ACGACGAGTAATGTTCTTCTGAAACTGTGTGTTTGCACGACGCTGAGAGGGAGTTTGAACCGTCTAAAAG
ACATAGTTAGGATCCATGATGCACAGATTTCTAAAGATAAAACTACTTACAGGCATGTTGGTTTATTAAA
AAAGAAAAACAGGAATGATAAGAGGGAAAGAATACGTGTACAGAGCGCTTACATAATGAGTGAGTGTCAT
TATTGAGGAATGCCATGTCAGATTTGACACAACTCAGAACTTATTAACTTTTTATGATTGGAACTTTTGT
TTTGCCCAAGGAATTTTTAATGGAAGAAGTTGTTTTATAAATGATATTGAATTTATATCCACTCTTTTTA
GCGCATTTGCATCTCTACTTTAGGTTCTTCTTTGACTAGATTCTAGGATGCGTATTGGATATACTGGTCT
TTGAATCATTGTCGAAAAAAAAATTCATGGTTGTACCCATGAGCAAACTGCTTTTGTGGTTATCCATGTG
CTTCTTTTGTTCAGCATCTATCTTCTTAATCGCATGGAAGATTTGATTTAAACCAAAAGAAATATTGTTA
AACTTTGACAGAAGCTTTAAATTTTGATTCCATACATTAAATGGATAAAACTCCTGAAGCTTAGCTACAA
ATCCCACTGGCTATATGTATGCATTTGTGTTAAAAAAGTTTGTATAGATTATTTAATCTACTCAGCATTC
TTTCTCTAAATAGGAATTTGTTACTTAATGGAGAAAAAAATGTTTCGATTTACCTAGTGTATTTGTTTGT
ATACTCACGTTTAATTTCAAACATCCATTCTATCTTGTGTAATTTTTGGCATGGTGAAAAAGATAATCAG
CCTTATAATCTTTACAAAAGTAAGAAATTCTGTAAATAAGCCTTAATGCCCTTGCTTTAAATTAAAATGG
TTCTTTTTCATGATAATGTTTGCACTTTGTGAATATATTTTAGATAGTTCTGTGAGGTATAATTAAGATG
TTTTAGAGACTTATACAATTTTGTCTTTATAAATTCTTAATTGATTTTACCATCCCAGTTTAACTATGCT
TCGTCGGCATCTCTGCACATGTCGTGTTTTCTTACCGTATTGTCCTACCAAGAACCTCTTTTTTGCTTGG
ATCGAAATTAAAGGTTTAAAAGCAAAGTTATGGATGCTAGAGTATTTCAAAGCTATTCAGCTAGAGCTGA
GGGGATGAAAAATCCCATTGCCAAGGAATTGTTGGCTTTGATGGAAGAAAAGCAAAGCAACTTGTCAGTC
GCGGTCGATTTGACGAAGAAATCCGAAATCTTAGAATTGGTAGATAAAATTGGACCCTATGTCTGTGTTA
TCAAGACACATATTGACGTTGTCGAGGATTTCGACCAGGATATGGTAGAAAAACTGGTGGCCTTAGGTAA
AAAGCATCGTTTTCTTATCTTTGAGGATCGCAAATTCGCAGACATTGGAAATACCGTCAAGCTACAATAT
GCATCTGGTGTGTACAAAATTGCTTCTTGGGCTCATATCACAAATTGCCATACAGTGCCAGGCGAGGGTA
TTATACAAGGCCTCAAAGAAGTTGGTTTACCTTTGGGACGTGGTCTCTTGCTTTTGGCTGAAATGTCTTC
CAAAGGCTCTTTGGCTACTGGTTCCTACACAGAGAAAACCTTAGAATGGTTTGAGAAGCATACCGATTTT
TGCTTTGGCTTTATAGCTGGTCGTCGATTTCCTAACCTTCAAAGCGACTACATAACTATGTCCCCTGGTA
TCGGCTTGGATGTTAAAGGAGACGGGCTGGGACAGCAATATCGTACTCCTGAAGAAGTGATTGTAAACTG
CGGTAGCGATATCATCATTGTTGGTCGTGGAGTTTATGGAGCTGGTCGTAATCCTGTTGTCGAAGCCAAG
AGATATAGAGAAGCTGGTTGGAAGGCATATCAGCAAAGACTTTCTCAGCATTAAAAAAAGACTAATGTAA
AATTTTTTTGGTTGGTTATTGAAAAAGTCGATGCCTTGTTTGCGTTTGTTTTCCTAGGCGTTTTATGTCA
GAAGGCATTTAGAATTAGTATACAAGTACTCTTTGGTAAAATTTTATGTAGCGACTAAAATATTAACTAT
TATAGATAAACACCTTGGGAATAAAAAGTAATTTGCTATAGTAATTTATTAAACATGCTCCTACAACATT
ACCACAATCTTTTCTCTTGGATTGACATTGAATAAGAAAAGAGTGAATTTTTTTAGACTTGTAATGATAA
CTATGTACAAAGCCAATGAAAGATGTATGTAGATGAATGTAAAATACCATGTAGACAAACAAGATAAAAC
TTGGTTATAAACATTGGTGTTGGAACAGAATAAATTAGATGTCAAAAAGTTTCGTCAATATCACAAGCTT
GCTAGGGCGGTGTGAAATACCGCACAGATGCGTAAGGAGAAAATACCGCATCAGGAAATTGTAAGCGTTA
ATATTTTGTTAAAATTCGCGTTAAATTTTTGTTAAATCAGCTCATTTTTTAACCAATAGGCCGAAATCGG
CAAAATCCCTTATAAATCAAAAGAATAGACCGAGATAGGGT
[37 nt withheld, positions 3052-3088]
AAAGAACGTGGACTCCAACGTCAAAGG
[49 nt withheld, positions 3116-3164]
T
[91 nt withheld, positions 3166-3256]
G
[124 nt withheld, positions 3258-3381]
CCATTCGCCATTCAGGCTGCGCAACTGTTGGGAAGGGCGATCGGTGCGGGCCTCTTCGCTATTACGCCAG
CTGGCGAAAGGGGGATGTGCTGCAAGGCGATTAAGTTGGGTAACGCCAGGGTTTTCCCAGTCACGACGTT
GTAAAACGACGGCCAGTGAGCGCGCGTAATACGACTCACTATAGGGCGAATTGGGTACCGGGCCCATTTA
AATCGATTAGCGTGACACGGATTATTATTTTTATATCCTACGTAAAAAAGAATTTCGAACTAGAATGTGT
GGCAAACGCCTTCACTACTGACTATTACGAATTGTATAAATACAAAGCCGTGGAAATAGAAACCATCTTT
TCGATCGTTCTTTGAATACTTGTAAGAATGATGTTCTATTCTTTTCCTGTAAATGGGAATATTTGCTTAC
TGACATCAACCAATTCCAATTGTTTACATTACAAAAAAATTTTTTTTCTTCTAAACAATGACTTGCGTCG
GCTATTGCCCGCGGTAGCGCCGCTCGAGAACATGCGTGCACGACCCTTCCCCGCGACTTCGTAAGGTCTA
AGAAGGCGCAACGATGTAAACAAGGTATTGTTTTCGGTTCGCTGACGAGGAAGTGCCCGCGGCAAGTCCG
CGTGGTATCTGGTATCATGCGAGCTAGCGCTTTCATTGATAGTATCTGGAAGGCTATAAATAAGGGAGGA
AATCCATACGGTTCAACATCAATTGCAAAGGTTTCATTCATTACTTTAGCTGCCTTACTCAATTCACTTT
GTTTAAAGGCTAATTTTGTGAAACGAATTTCTTTCTACCCATTGAACATTCGTTTGTCATTTTTCTTGTT
GTTTTACTTATCCGTTTTCTTCAATTACTAAATTAGAACTAATTCAATCTCGAGGTCGACGAATTCTTAA
TTAACATGGCAAGCTCCAAGGGTGAAGAGCTATTTACTGGGGTTGTACCCATTTTGGTAGAACTGGACGG
AGATGTAAACGGACATAAATTCTCTGTTAGAGGTGAGGGCGAAGGCGATGCCACCAATGGTAAATTGACT
CTGAAGTTTATATGCACTACGGGTAAATTACCTGTTCCTTGGCCAACCCTAGTAACAACTTTGACATATG
GTGTTCAATGTTTCTCAAGATACCCAGACCATATGAAAAGGCATGATTTCTTTAAAAGTGCTATGCCAGA
AGGCTACGTGCAAGAGAGAACTATCTCCTTTAAGGATGACGGTACGTATAAAACACGAGCAGAAGTGAAA
TTCGAAGGGGATACACTAGTTAATCGCATCGAATTAAAGGGTATAGACTTTAAGGAAGATGGTAATATTC
TCGGCCATAAACTTGAGTATAATTTCAACTCGCATAATGTGTACATTACAGCTGACAAACAAAAGAACGG
AATTAAAGCGAATTTTAAAATCAGGCACAACGTCGAAGATGGGTCTGTTCAACTTGCCGATCATTATCAG
CAAAACACCCCTATTGGTGATGGTCCAGTCTTGTTACCCGATAATCACTACTTAAGCACACAGTCTAGAT
TGTCAAAAGATCCGAATGAAAAGCGTGATCACATGGTTTTATTGGAATTTGTCACCGCTGCAGGAATAAC
TCACGGAATGGACGAGCTTTATAAGCCCGGGGCGGCCGCTTAAGGCGCGCCTCATGTAATTAGTTATGTC
ACGCTTACATTCACGCCCTCCTCCCACATCCGCTCTAACCGAAAAGGAAGGAGTTAGACAACCTGAAGTC
TAGGTCCCTATTTATTTTTTTTAATAGTTATGTTAGTATTAAGAACGTTATTTATATTTCAAATTTTTCT
TTTTTTTCTGTACAAACGCGTGTACGCATGTAACATTATACTGAAAACCTTGCTTGAGAAGGTTTTGGGA
CGCTCGAAGGCTTTAATTTGCAGATCTGAGCTCCAGCTTTTGTTCCCTTTAGTGAGGGTTAATTGCGCGC
TTGGCGTAATCATGGTCATAGCTGTTTCCTGTGTGAAATTGTTATCCGCTCACAATTCCACACAACATAC
GAGCCGGAAGCATAAAGTGTAAAGCCTGGGGTGCCTAATGAGTGAGCTAACTCACATTAATTGCGTTGCG
CTCACTGCCCGCTTTCCAGTCGGGAAACCTGTCGTGCCAGCTGCATTAATGAATCGGCCAACGCGCGGGG
AGAGGCGGTTTGCGTATTGGGCGCTCTTCCGCTTCCTCGCTCACTGACTCGCTGCGCTCGGTCGTTCGGC
TGCGGCGAGCGGTATCAGCTCACTCAAAGGCGGTAATACGGTTATCCACAGAATCAGGGGATAACGCAGG
AAAGAACATGTGAGCAAAAGGCCAGCAAAAGGCCAGGAACCGTAAAAAGGCCGCGTTGCTGGCGTTTTTC
CATAGGCTCCGCCCCCCTGACGAGCATCACAAAAATCGACGCTCAAGTCAGAGGTGGCGAAACCCGACAG
GACTATAAAGATACCAGGCGTTTCCCCCTGGAAGCTCCCTCGTGCGCTCTCCTGTTCCGACCCTGCCGCT
TACCGGATACCTGTCCGCCTTTCTCCCTTCGGGAAGCGTGGCGCTTTCTCATAGCTCACGCTGTAGGTAT
CTCAGTTCGGTGTAGGTCGTTCGCTCCAAGCTGGGCTGTGTGCACGAACCCCCCGTTCAGCCCGACCGCT
GCGCCTTATCCGGTAACTATCGTCTTGAGTCCAACCCGGTAAGACACGACTTATCGCCACTGGCAGCAGC
CACTGGTAACAGGATTAGCAGAGCGAGGTATGTAGGCGGTGCTACAGAGTTCTTGAAGTGGTGGCCTAAC
TACGGCTACACTAGAAGAACAGTATTTGGTATCTGCGCTCTGCTGAAGCCAGTTACCTTCGGAAAAAGAG
TTGGTAGCTCTTGATCCGGCAAACAAACCACCGCTGGTAGCGGTGGTTTTTTTGTTTGCAAGCAGCAGAT
TACGCGCAGAAAAAAAGGATCTCAAGAAGATCCTTTGATCTTTTCTACGGGGTCTGACGCTCAGTGGAAC
GAAAACTCACGTTAAGGGATTTTGGTCATGAGATTATCAAAAAGGATCTTCACCTAGATCCTTTTAAATT
AAAAATGAAGTTTTAAATCAATCTAAAGTATATATGAGTAAACTTGGTCTGACAGTTACCAATGCTTAAT
CAGTGAGGCACCTATCTCAGCGATCTGTCTATTTCGTTCATCCATAGTTGCCTGACTCCCCGTCGTGTAG
ATAACTACGATACGGGAGGGCTTACCATCTGGCCCCAGTGCTGCAATGATACCGCGAGACCCACGCTCAC
CGGCTCCAGATTTATCAGCAATAAACCAGCCAGCCGGAAGGGCCGAGCGCAGAAGTGGTCCTGCAACTTT
ATCCGCCTCCATCCAGTCTATTAATTGTTGCCGGGAAGCTAGAGTAAGTAGTTCGCCAGTTAATAGTTTG
CGCAACGTTGTTGCCATTGCTACAGGCATCGTGGTGTCACGCTCGTCGTTTGGTATGGCTTCATTCAGCT
CCGGTTCCCAACGATCAAGGCGAGTTACATGATCCCCCATGTTGTGCAAAAAAGCGGTTAGCTCCTTCGG
TCCTCCGATCGTTGTCAGAAGTAAGTTGGCCGCAGTGTTATCACTCATGGTTATGGCAGCACTGCATAAT
TCTCTTACTGTCATGCCATCCGTAAGATGCTTTTCTGTGACTGGTGAGTACTCAACCAAGTCATTCTGAG
AATAGTGTATGCGGCGACCGAGTTGCTCTTGCCCGGCGTCAATACGGGATAATACCGCGCCACATAGCAG
AACTTTAAAAGTGCTCATCATTGGAAAACGTTCTTCGGGGCGAAAACTCTCAAGGATCTTACCGCTGTTG
AGATCCAGTTCGATGTAACCCACTCGTGCACCCAACTGATCTTCAGCATCTTTTACTTTCACCAGCGTTT
CTGGGTGAGCAAAAACAGGAAGGCAAAATGCCGCAAAAAAGGGAATAAGGGCGACACGGAAATGTTGAAT
ACTCATACTCTTCCTTTTTCAATATTATTGAAGCATTTATCAGGGTTATTGTCTCATGAGCGGATACATA
TTTGAATGTATTTAGAAAAATAAACAAATAGGGGTTCCGCGCACATTTCCCCGAAAAGTGCCACCTGACG
TCTAAGAAACCATTATTATCATGACATTAACCTATAAAAATAGGCGTATCACGAGGCCCTTTCGTC
